>Addgene plasmid #176167 | pMC7-XI1dw | addgene full sequence | sequence record 346220 | Addgene NGS Result
GGCCAGGTTTTCACCGTAACACGCCACATCTTGCGAATATATGTGTAGAAACTGCCGGAAATCGTCGTGG
TATTCACTCCAGAGCGATGAAAACGTTTCAGTTTGCTCATGGAAAACGGTGTAACAAGGGTGAACACTAT
CCCATATCACCAGCTCACCGTCTTTCATTGCCATACGAAATTCCGGATGAGCATTCATCAGGCGGGCAAG
AATGTGAATAAAGGCCGGATAAAACTTGTGCTTATTTTTCTTTACGGTCTTTAAAAAGGCCGTAATATCC
AGCTGAACGGTCTGGTTATAGGTACATTGAGCAACTGACTGAAATGCCTCAAAATGTTCTTTACGATGCC
ATTGGGATATATCAACGGTGGTATATCCAGTGATTTTTTTCTCCATTTTAGCTTCCTTAGCTCCTGAAAA
TCTCGATAACTCAAAAAATACGCCCGGTAGTGATCTTATTTCATTATGGTGAAAGTTGGAACCTCTTACG
TGCCCGATCAATCATGACCAAAATCCCTTAACGTGAGTTTTCGTTCCACTGAGCGTCAGACCCCGTAGAA
AAGATCAAAGGATCTTCTTGAGATCCTTTTTTTCTGCGCGTAATCTGCTGCTTGCAAACAAAAAAACCAC
CGCTACCAGCGGTGGTTTGTTTGCCGGATCAAGAGCTACCAACTCTTTTTCCGAAGGTAACTGGCTTCAG
CAGAGCGCAGATACCAAATACTGTTCTTCTAGTGTAGCCGTAGTTAGGCCACCACTTCAAGAACTCTGTA
GCACCGCCTACATACCTCGCTCTGCTAATCCTGTTACCAGTGGCTGCTGCCAGTGGCGATAAGTCGTGTC
TTACCGGGTTGGACTCAAGACGATAGTTACCGGATAAGGCGCAGCGGTCGGGCTGAACGGGGGGTTCGTG
CACACAGCCCAGCTTGGAGCGAACGACCTACACCGAACTGAGATACCTACAGCGTGAGCTATGAGAAAGC
GCCACGCTTCCCGAAGGGAGAAAGGCGGACAGGTATCCGGTAAGCGGCAGGGTCGGAACAGGAGAGCGCA
CGAGGGAGCTTCCAGGGGGAAACGCCTGGTATCTTTATAGTCCTGTCGGGTTTCGCCACCTCTGACTTGA
GCGTCGATTTTTGTGATGCTCGTCAGGGGGGCGGAGCCTATGGAAAAACGCCAGCAACGCGGCCTTTTTA
CGGTTCCTGGCCTTTTGCTGGCCTTTTGCTCACATGTTCTTTCCTGCGTTATCCCCTGATTCTGTGGATA
ACCGTAGTCGGTCTCAGAGTCCTGCAGGACTAGTGCTGAGGCATTAATAGTTTCTTGGCATTGGCAAATC
TCTGCTAAATGCTGCGTACAGACGGAAACTCACACCGCCGCGAAAACTGGTCAGTGGCAAAAAAAAAAAA
ATTAAAAAAATAAAAAATAACTATTACGTATGATACTGTTTCTGGTAGTTGATATGAGGTTGGTGTTGTA
TATTGTACGTTTTAGGAACAGGGAAGTGAATATTATTTACTCTGCTGCACATTCTGGCTAGGTCGAAGCC
GGAACCTGAGATGACGCCGCGCTAGAACTATGGACCAAGCTGTTGACAATGTTTAGATGGTGATGCACTA
CCCTGTGCGGGGAGTGGCCACGAACGCGAGCGGAAGGTGCGGGTGTTGCGGGAATTGCGGGAGGTTCTTC
GCTAAGCGTGAGGGTTGCTAGTTGGGGCGGCGGGGTTTCCCTAAGTGTAAATAGGGCCTCGCCGCTGGCA
CATGAGTGCGCCGGAGGAGGCGGCGGAGGCGACGACGCTAAAACCGTGGCCGTTGGGGAAGGATGGGCGG
CTATATCTACCATTGACCTGATGGGGACTCGGCTCTTAAGGAATGGGTTTGAGGTGGGTGTGGATTAAGA
CCTCAGCGCCGATGAGACCAGACCAATAAAAAACGCCCGGCGGCAACCGAGCGTTCTGAACAAATCCAGA
TGGAGTTCTGAGGTCATTACTGGATCTATCAACAGGAGTCCAAGCGAGCTCGATATCAAATTACGCCCCG
CCCTGCCACTCATCGCAGTACTGTTGTAATTCATTAAGCATTCTGCCGACATGGAAGCCATCACAAACGG
CATGATGAACCTGAATCGCCAGCGGCATCAGCACCTTGTCGCCTTGCGTATAATATTTGCCCATGGTGAA
AACGGGGGCGAAGAAGTTGTCCATATTGGCCACGTTTAAATCAAAACTGGTGAAACTCACCCAGGGATTG
GCTGAAACGAAAAACATATTCTCAATAAACCCTTTAGGGAAATA
Features (pLannotate 1.2.2; 6 found; start..end, strand, type, name):
    397..494     -  promoter       cat promoter: promoter of the E. coli cat gene encoding chloramphenicol acetyltransferase
    578..1166    +  rep_origin     ori: high-copy-number ColE1/pMB1/pBR322/pUC origin of replication
   1397..1417    -  promoter       eft-3 promoter (fragment): eft-3; promoter for the C. elegans elongation factor 1α gene (Mitrovich and Anderson, 2000)
   1531..1884    -  CDS            PTK1 (fragment): PTK1_YEAST - Also known as POT1, STK1. Experimental evidence at protein level: Swiss-Prot protein existence level 1. Essential determinant for low-affinity spermidine transport. From Saccharomyces cerevisiae (strain ATCC 204508 / S288c) (Baker's yeast).
   1916..1950    -  terminator     lambda t0 terminator: minimal transcription terminator from phage lambda (Scholtissek and Grosse, 1987)
   2024..396     -  CDS            cat (across the origin): CAT_ECOLX - Experimental evidence at protein level: Swiss-Prot protein existence level 1. This enzyme is an effector of chloramphenicol resistance in bacteria. From Escherichia coli. This protein is used as a marker in many commonly used cloning vectors, such as pACYC184.
