[The description below was written by a language model from this plasmid's Addgene catalogue record and pLannotate feature annotations shown in this document.]
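Description:
pMC7-XI1dw is a small (about 2.3 kb) level-0 part plasmid for the yeast Modular Cloning (MoClo) system, built in the pYTK001 entry vector. It is an E. coli storage plasmid with no yeast replication origin or yeast marker of its own. It is maintained at high copy through a ColE1/pUC-type origin and selected with chloramphenicol through a cat gene driven by its native promoter. A lambda t0 terminator is annotated just downstream of the cat coding sequence.

The payload is a type 7 part carrying the 3' (downstream) homology arm for the Saccharomyces cerevisiae genomic integration site XI-1, amplified from the EasyClone-MarkerFree toolkit. It was inserted by BsmBI Golden Gate cloning, which destroyed both BsmBI sites. The automated annotation places a fragment of the yeast PTK1 coding sequence in the insert region. This probably means the homology arm overlaps part of that gene's locus, though the record does not comment on it. The 21-nt match to a C. elegans eft-3 promoter is most likely a spurious hit rather than a functional element.

In use, this part is combined in hierarchical Golden Gate assemblies with a matching 5' homology part and with promoter, coding sequence and terminator parts. The result is an integration cassette flanked by XI-1 homology arms. These arms direct homologous recombination of the assembled expression units into the XI-1 site of the yeast chromosome. The plasmid belongs to a toolkit expansion aimed at CRISPR-based applications, genomic integrations and combinatorial libraries.
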