Addgene plasmid #176167: pMC7-XI1dw
Purpose: yeast MoClo level-0 part plasmid type 7 containing 3' homology for integration site XI-1
Depositing lab: Florian David. Depositing organization: Chalmers University of Technology. Publication: Expansion of the Yeast Modular Cloning Toolkit for CRISPR-Based Applications, Genomic Integrations and Combinatorial Libraries. Otto M, Skrekas C, Gossing M, Gustafsson J, Siewers V, David F. ACS Synth Biol. 2021 Dec 17;10(12):3461-3474. doi: 10.1021/acssynbio.1c00408. Epub 2021 Dec 3. PubMed 34860007.
Backbone
  Vector backbone: pYTK001
  Vector type: Synthetic Biology
Growth in bacteria
  Bacterial resistance: Chloramphenicol, 25 μg/mL
  Growth temperature: 37°C
  Growth strain: DH5alpha
  Copy number: High Copy
Gene/Insert
  Gene/Insert name: 3' homology for integration site XI-1
  Species: S. cerevisiae (budding yeast)
  Cloning method: Restriction Enzyme; 5′ cloning site BsmBI (destroyed during cloning); 3′ cloning site BsmBI (destroyed during cloning)
Terms and licenses: Academic/Nonprofit Terms; Industry Terms: Not Available to Industry
Depositor comments: Constructed using the Yeast Modular Cloning Toolkit (Lee et al. ACS Synth Biol. 2015). Homologous region amplified from EasyClone-MarkerFree toolkit (Jessop-Fabre et al. Biotechnol J. 2016).
How to cite: pMC7-XI1dw was a gift from Florian David (Addgene plasmid # 176167 ; http://n2t.net/addgene:176167 ; RRID:Addgene_176167)
